>Addgene plasmid #21172 | pCS2-mkgDUX4mal* | addgene partial sequence | sequence record 27359 | 21172 with SP6
GGATCCCATCGATCCAGGCCTCGACGCCCTGGGTCCCTTCCGGGGTGGGGCGGGCTGTCCCAGGGGGGCT
CACCGCCATTCATGAAGGGGTGGAGCCTGCCTGCCTGTGGGCCTTTACAAGGGCGGCTGGCTGGCTGGCT
GGCTGTCCGGGCAGGCCTCCTGGCTGCACCTGCCGCAGTGCACAGTCCGGCTGAGGTGCACGGGAGCCCG
CCGGCCTCTCTCTGCCCGCGTCCGTCCGTGAAATTCCGGCCGGGGCTCACCGCGATGGCCCTCCCGACAC
CCTAGGACAGCACCCTCCCCGCGGAAGCCCGGGGACGAGGACGGCGACGGAGACTCGTTTGGACCCCGAG
CCAAAGCGAGGCCCTGCGAGCCTGCTTTGAGCGGAACCCGTACCCGGGCATCGCCACCAGAGAACGGCTG
GCCCAGGCCATCGGCATTCCGGAGCCCAGGGTCCAGATTTGGTTTCAGAATGAGAGGTCACGCCAGCTGA
GGCAGCACCGGCGGGAATCTCGGCCCTGGCCCGGGAGACGCGGCCCGCCAGAAGGCCGGCGAAAGCGGAC
CGCCGTCACCGGATCCCAGACCGCCCTGCTCCTCCGAGCCT
