[The description below was written by a language model from this plasmid's Addgene catalogue record.]
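Description:
pCS2-mkgDUX4mal* is a human DUX4 (double homeobox 4) construct built in the pCS2 backbone, a roughly 4.1 kb vector catalogued for mammalian and bacterial expression. It is maintained in E. coli as a high-copy plasmid under ampicillin selection. The record does not list the promoter or other regulatory elements. pCS2-family vectors generally drive inserts from a CMV-derived promoter with an SV40 polyadenylation signal. The SP6 and T7 sequencing primers fit the phage promoter sites that usually flank the pCS2 cloning region and allow in vitro transcription. No feature table is provided, so none of these elements can be confirmed for this particular plasmid.

The insert is about 1.5 kb of human DUX4 sequence, cloned by restriction digestion between a ClaI site at the 5′ end, which was destroyed during cloning, and an EcoRI site at the 3′ end, which was retained. It carries a single point mutation that changes a TCG codon to TAG, at a position numbered according to the D4Z4 sequence in the associated publication. This substitution turns a serine codon into a stop codon. The asterisk in the name probably marks that change, although the record does not explain the "mkg" and "mal" designations or say which reading frame or protein product is truncated. No epitope tags or reporters are recorded.

The associated study examined RNA transcripts, small RNA fragments and proteins produced from D4Z4 repeat units as candidates in the pathophysiology of facioscapulohumeral dystrophy. In that context, the plasmid most plausibly serves as a premature-stop variant for comparison with intact DUX4 expression constructs.
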