Addgene plasmid #21172: pCS2-mkgDUX4mal*
Depositing lab: Stephen Tapscott. Depositing organization: Fred Hutchinson Cancer Center. Publication: RNA transcripts, miRNA-sized fragments and proteins produced from D4Z4 units: new candidates for the pathophysiology of facioscapulohumeral dystrophy. Snider L, Asawachaicharn A, Tyler AE, Geng LN, Petek LM, Maves L, Miller DG, Lemmers RJ, Winokur ST, Tawil R, van der Maarel SM, Filippova GN, Tapscott SJ. Hum Mol Genet. 2009 Jul 1;18(13):2414-30. doi: 10.1093/hmg/ddp180. Epub 2009 Apr 9. PubMed 19359275.
Backbone
  Vector backbone: pCS2
  Backbone size w/o insert (bp): 4095
  Vector type: Mammalian Expression, Bacterial Expression
Growth in bacteria
  Bacterial resistance: Ampicillin, 100 μg/mL
  Growth temperature: 37°C
  Growth strain: DH5alpha
  Copy number: High Copy
Gene/Insert
  Gene/Insert name: DUX4 (alt name: double homeobox, 4)
  Species: H. sapiens (human)
  Insert size (bp): 1523
  Mutation: Point mutation at nucleotide 5114 (numbering according to sequence published in corresponding article): tCg to tAg
  GenBank ID: FJ439133
  Entrez Gene: DUX4 (a.k.a. DUX4L)
  Cloning method: Restriction Enzyme; 5′ cloning site ClaI (destroyed during cloning); 3′ cloning site EcoRI (not destroyed)
  Sequencing primers: 5′ SP6; 3′ T7
Terms and licenses: Academic/Nonprofit Terms; Industry Terms: Not Available to Industry
How to cite: pCS2-mkgDUX4mal* was a gift from Stephen Tapscott (Addgene plasmid # 21172 ; http://n2t.net/addgene:21172 ; RRID:Addgene_21172)
